>Addgene plasmid #195052 | ku70 insUP+pXYL+NAT+tNOS+ku70 insD (SBE178) | addgene full sequence | sequence record 386132 | Addgene NGS Result
GACTTGGTACGGAGCCGCCTCCTCCACCTCAGCAACCAACCTACCAGTCGCACCCCGGATCGCAGTCTAG
TCTTCCGCCGCTTCCCGCTCTCCCTTCTTCCTCGATGCCGCCTCCTCCGCTTCCTCGGCCCAAGGCGCCT
CAGAGCGCCGCATCCTCCGCCTCAACGCTTCCGCCTCCGCCATTCTAGGCGATGCCGGGAGGAACCGTGC
TGAACGGACAAGGTACGGCCCCGGCGGCAGTCCAGGCGAACGGGGTGCAGCAGTGAGGAGCGAACAGTAT
GCATAGCTGGATCGTCGCATGCGTCTTAGTGTCTTGCTTTCTTGTTGGAAAATCGTTGGAATCGTTGGAC
CTTGTTGTAGCCTCTCTCACGCAACGACTGGCTTGTTTGACGTCTCTTCATTGCGTGGGGAGAGTGAAGC
GATGTTTGCAAAGTAGGACACAACAAGCGAACGGACTACTGCGAACGTACACAGGCGAGAGCGATCGGGG
GCGAAAGTCAGTCGTCGTCCTCCTCATCGCCGACGATGAAGGTTGTCCGTATTCTACATCGACGAAGCAG
GGCGGGGCGGACAGGCGTTTGTCGTTGCGCGAGGAGAACAAGGGCGGTAGAGTTGTTCTTCCGCCAGCTT
TGTCGCCCACGCTCGTCTGCAACGTCCGTCGTCATTCTACCCTCCACTTTGACGGCCTTCTCAAGCGCGA
GGGGCACGCTCCGACGCCGGGGTGGAGCAGGGAGGGGTCGCTGGAGCTCGCTCGAAATGGTGGACAGTGC
GCTGCCCGCCCAGGAGAGACGGAAGAGACAGGAAGCGCCGGTAGAAACCCGGGCGGAGGAGGAAGAGGAG
GTTGCAGAGGAAACCCGGTCTGTCCCGCTCGCTGGCTGAAAAAGTGCACTGGGGCTGCTTGATCGATGAG
GAGGAGACGCAGGCTGGACAGGGGTCCGACGAAGGAAGCGAGCCGACGCCATGCGGGCCGACAGACGCTT
GTCCACTTCGCTGGCGTCTCTCTCTCGCTCCTTCTCCCTCCCAGACTCAGCCAAACTCAGTCTGTGAGTA
GCTTTCGACGCATGCGAGCGACAGCACTCACCCAGGCTCGCTCACTGACCCGCTTCACTCCTGCCCGTCC
TCCCCCCGCTTCGCACCGCTGCACGTCATCTCCTCGCGTCCCCGGTTCTTCCTCTCGCCCGTGCAGGTGC
GTGGCATCGTATACACTGTTTTGCTAATTTCTCGAGGACTTCAGCTAACCCGCGTACACTTACCCGCACG
CAGAATACACGCCATGTCGATCAATGGGTACCACTCTTGACGACACGGCTTACCGGTACCGCACCAGTGT
CCCGGGGGACGCCGAGGCCATCGAGGCACTGGATGGGTCCTTCACCACCGACACTGTCTTCCGCGCCACC
GCCACCGGGGACGGCTTCACCCTGCGGGAGGTGCCGATGGACCCGCCCCTGACCAAGGTGTTCCCCGACG
ACGAATCGGACGACGAATCGGACGACGGGGAGGACGGCGACCCGGGCTCCCGGACGTTCGTCGCGTACGG
GGACGACGGCGACCTGGCGGGCTTCGTGGTCGTCTTGTACTCCGGCTGGAACCGCCGGCTGACCGTCGAG
GACATCGAGGTCGCCCCGGAGCACCGGGGGTACGGGGTCGGGCGCGCGTTGATGGGGCTCGCGACGGAGT
TCGCCCGCGAGCGGGGCGCCGGGCACCTCTGGCTGGAGGTCACCAACGTTAACGCACCGGCTATCCACAC
GTACCGGCGGATGGGGTTCACCCTCTGCGGCCTGGACACCGCCCTGTACGACGGCACCGCCTCGGACGGC
GAGCAGGCGCTCTACATGAGCATGCCCTGCCCCTAACGTTCAAACATTTGGCAATAAAGTTTCTTAAGAT
TGAATCCTGTTGCCGGTCTTGCGATGATCATCATATAATTTCTGTTGAATTACGTTAAGCATGTAATAAT
TAACATGTAATGCATGACGTTATTTATGAGATGGGTTTTTATGATTAGAGTCCCGCAATTATACATTTAA
TACGCGATAGAAAACAAAATATAGCGCGCAAACTAGGATAAATTATCGCGCGCGGTGTCATCTATGTTAC
TAGATCGGGACGGATGTGGCGACCGGGCGCGCGTTTCTTGCCCTCGGCGCAAGTGGGCATTCGCTCAGGC
GGGCAGGGTTCTTCGGCGGTAGTTCACGCGCATCAGTACGTGCCGCGCCCTTTCTTCGCCTTACTTATTG
TGAGCTGACGCACTCTTGCACAGTAACGTACAAAGCGACTCGGAAGACGACGACGGCTTTGCGCACGTCC
ACGCCAAGCACGCCTACGAGAATTTTGACGAGGTTGCGCCGCACGAGATTGACCCGTACGTGCCGCTGTC
TCTTTCGAATGCATCACAAGCTCGAGCTGATGCCGGCCGCAACACCCAGCCTCCGCGATGTTGCGGCTTC
GTTCCTCCACGAAATGTTCGAGGAACTCTGGCGAATTATGAAGCCGAACGAGTATCGCGGCGACAACAAA
AGCGACCTCCTCGCTCACATCCACCGACACTGCCTCCCCTCGCTCCTCAAGCACATCCCGCCTCGGATCC
ACCACACCGTCGCGCCGAAACGGTCTACCCATTCCTGTAGTCTTCTTAATTAAGACGTCAGAATTCTCGA
GGCGGCCGCATGTGCGTCTCCCTATAGTGAGTCGTATTAATTTCGCGGGCGGAACCCCTATTTGTTTATT
TTTCTAAATACATTCAAATATGTATCCGCTCATGAGTAGCACCAGGCGTTTAAGGGCACCAATAACTGCC
TTAAAAAAATTACGCCCCGCCCTGCCACTCATCGCAGTACTGTTGTAATTCATTAAGCATTCTGCCGACA
TGGAAGCCATCACAAACGGCATGATGAACCTGAATCGCCAGCGGCATCAGCACCTTGTCGCCTTGCGTAT
AATATTTGCCCATGGTGAAAACGGGGGCGAAGAAGTTGTCCATATTGGCCACGTTTAAATCAAAACTGGT
GAAACTCACCCAGGGATTGGCTGAGACGAAAAACATATTCTCAATAAACCCTTTAGGGAAATAGGCCAGG
TTTTCACCGTAACACGCCACGTCTTGCGAATATATGTGTAGAAACTGCCGGAAATCGTCGTGGTATTCAC
TCCAGAGCGATGAAAACGTTTCAGTTTGCTCATGGAAAACGGTGTAACAAGGGTGAACACTATCCCATAT
CACCAGCTCACCGTCTTTCATTGCCATACGGAATTCCGGATGAGCATTCATCAGGCGGGCAAGAATGTGA
ATAAAGGCCGGATAAAACTTGTGCTTATTTTTCTTTACGGTCTTTAAAAAGGCCGTAATATCCAGCTGAA
CGGTCTGGTTATAGGTACATTGAGCAACTGACTGAAATGCCTCAAAATGTTCTTTACGATGCCATTGGGA
TATATCAACGGTGGTATATCCAGTGATTTTTTTCTCCATTTTAGCTTCCTTAGCTCCTGGAAATCTCGAT
AACTCAAAAAATACGCCCGGTAGTGATCTTATTTCATTATGGTGAAAGTTGGAACCTCTTACGTGCCGAT
CAACGTCTCATTTTCGCCAAAAGTTGTCATGACCAAAATCCCTTAACGTGAGTTTTCGTTCCACTGAGCG
TCAGACCCCGTAGAAAAGATCGAAGGATCTTCTTGAGATCCTTTTTTTCTGCGCGTAATCTGCTGCTTGC
AAACAAAAAAACCACCGCTACCAGCGGTGGTTTGTTTGCCGGATCAAGAGCTACCAACTCTTTTTCCGAA
GGTAACTGGCTTCAGCAGAGCGCAGATACCAAATACTGTTCTTCTAGTGTAGCCGTAGTTAGGCCACCAC
TTCAAGAACTCTGTAGCACCGCCTACATACCTCGCTCTGCTAATCCTGTTACCAGTGGCTGCTGCCAGTG
GCGATAAGTCGTGTCTTACCGGGTTGGACTCAAGACGATAGTTGCCGGATAAGGCGCAGCGGTCGGGCTG
AACGGGGGGTTCGTGCACACAGCCCAGCTTGGAGCGAACGACCTACACCGAACTGAGATACCTACAGCGT
GAGCTATGAGAAAGCGCCACGCTTCCCGAAGGGAGAAAGGCGGACAGGTATCCGGTAAGCGGCAGGGTCG
GAACAGGAGAGCGCACGAGGGAGCTTCCAGGGGGAAACGCCTGGTATCTTTATAGTCCTGTCGGGTTTCG
CCACCTCTGACTTGAGCGTCGATTTTTGTGATGCTCGTCAGGGGGGCGGAGCCTATGGAAAAACGCCAGC
AATGCGGCCTTTTTACGGTTCCTGGCCTTTTGCTGGCCTTTTGCTCACATGTTCTTTCCTGCGTTATCCC
CTGATTCTGTGGATAACCGTATTACCGCCTTTGAGTGAGCTGATACCGCTCGCCGCAGCCGAACGACCGA
GCGCAGCGAGTCAGTGAGCGAGGAAGCCGAAAAATCAATAATCAGACAACAAGATGTGCGAACTCGATAT
TTTACACGACTCTCTTTACCAATTCTGCCCCGAATTACACTTAAAACGACTCAACAGCTTAACGTTGGCT
TGCCACGCATTACTTGACTGTAAAACTCTCACTCTTACCGAACTTGGCCGTAACCTGCCAACCAAAGCGA
GAACAAAACATAACATCAAACGAATCGACCGATTGTTAGGTAATCGTCACCTGCAGGAAGGTTTAAACGC
ATTTAGGTGACACTATAGAAGTGTGTATCGCTCGAGGGATCCGAATTCGAA
Features (pLannotate 1.2.2; 9 found; start..end, strand, type, name):
    233..250     -  CDS            Thy1.1 (fragment): mouse GPI-anchored cell surface glycoprotein of the immunoglobulin superfamily This allele of Thy1 is also known as CD90.1.
   1290..1854    +  CDS            NrsR (fragment): nourseothricin acetyltransferase; Streptomyces noursei nat1; confers resistance to nourseothricin
   1857..2106    +  terminator     NOS terminator: nopaline synthase terminator and poly(A) signal
   2681..2699    -  promoter       T7 promoter: promoter for bacteriophage T7 RNA polymerase
   2709..2766    +  promoter       AmpR promoter (fragment): bla
   2813..3469    -  CDS            cat: CAT_ECOLX - Experimental evidence at protein level: Swiss-Prot protein existence level 1. This enzyme is an effector of chloramphenicol resistance in bacteria. From Escherichia coli. This protein is used as a marker in many commonly used cloning vectors, such as pACYC184.
   3470..3572    -  promoter       cat promoter: promoter of the E. coli cat gene encoding chloramphenicol acetyltransferase
   3673..4261    +  rep_origin     ori: high-copy-number ColE1/pMB1/pBR322/pUC origin of replication
   4691..4709    +  promoter       SP6 promoter: promoter for bacteriophage SP6 RNA polymerase
