[The description below was written by a language model from this plasmid's Addgene catalogue record and pLannotate feature annotations shown in this document.]
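Description:
ku70 insUP+pXYL+NAT+tNOS+ku70 insD (SBE178) is a Golden Gate-assembled integration cassette plasmid built on the small pGGA backbone for use in the oleaginous yeast Rhodotorula toruloides. It belongs to a dedicated Golden Gate assembly toolkit for that organism. Although catalogued as a bacterial expression vector, E. coli serves only as the propagation host. There the plasmid is maintained through a high-copy ColE1/pUC-type origin and selected with chloramphenicol via the cat gene and its native promoter. SP6 and T7 promoter sequences flank the assembly site and act as sequencing primer sites. The BsaI sites used for assembly were destroyed during cloning.

The roughly 2.6 kb insert follows the order given in the name: an upstream ku70 homology arm, the pXYL promoter, the NAT coding sequence, the nopaline synthase (NOS) terminator, and a downstream ku70 homology arm. NAT encodes nourseothricin acetyltransferase, which the annotation identifies as the Streptomyces noursei nat1-type enzyme, although the catalogue lists the insert species as R. toruloides. It provides nourseothricin resistance as the selectable marker in yeast. The feature table annotates only NAT and the terminator within the insert; the homology arms and pXYL are not detected by the tool and are inferred from the construct name and catalogue fields. A very short "Thy1.1" hit in the upstream region is most likely a spurious match.

The stated purpose is twofold: the homology arms direct the cassette to the ku70 locus to delete that gene, and NAT expression from pXYL allows that promoter to be characterised. Ku70 is a component of non-homologous end joining, and its loss is commonly used to favour homologous recombination in fungi.
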