Addgene plasmid #195052: ku70 insUP+pXYL+NAT+tNOS+ku70 insD (SBE178)
Purpose: integration cassette for ku70 deletion and expression of NAT gene under pXYL for characterization
Depositing lab: Petri-Jaan Lahtvee. Depositing organization: Tallinn University of Technology. Publication: Development of a dedicated Golden Gate Assembly Platform (RtGGA) for Rhodotorula toruloides. Bonturi N, Pinheiro MJ, de Oliveira PM, Rusadze E, Eichinger T, Liudziute G, De Biaggi JS, Brauer A, Remm M, Miranda EA, Ledesma-Amaro R, Lahtvee PJ. Metab Eng Commun. 2022 May 23;15:e00200. doi: 10.1016/j.mec.2022.e00200. eCollection 2022 Dec. PubMed 35662893.
Backbone
  Vector backbone: pGGA
  Backbone size w/o insert (bp): 2137
  Total vector size (bp): 4734
  Vector type: Bacterial Expression
  Selectable markers: NAT
Growth in bacteria
  Bacterial resistance: Chloramphenicol, 25 μg/mL
  Growth temperature: 37°C
  Growth strain: DH5alpha
  Copy number: Unknown
Gene/Insert
  Gene/Insert name: NAT
  Species: Rhodotorula toruloides
  Insert size (bp): 2598
  Promoter: pXYL
  Cloning method: Restriction Enzyme; 5′ cloning site BsaI (destroyed during cloning); 3′ cloning site BsaI (destroyed during cloning)
  Sequencing primers: 5′ atttaggtgacactatag; 3′ taatacgactcactataggg
Terms and licenses: Academic/Nonprofit Terms; Industry Terms: Not Available to Industry
How to cite: ku70 insUP+pXYL+NAT+tNOS+ku70 insD (SBE178) was a gift from Petri-Jaan Lahtvee (Addgene plasmid # 195052 ; http://n2t.net/addgene:195052 ; RRID:Addgene_195052)
